Addgene plasmid #179226: p23-mNeongreen-DDX21 DAT-mRuby3
Purpose: overexpression in human cells
Depositing lab: Ling-Ling Chen. Publication: lncRNA SLERT controls phase separation of FC/DFCs to facilitate Pol I transcription. Wu M, Xu G, Han C, Luan PF, Xing YH, Nan F, Yang LZ, Huang Y, Yang ZH, Shan L, Yang L, Liu J, Chen LL. Science. 2021 Jul 30;373(6554):547-555. doi: 10.1126/science.abf6582. PubMed 34326237.
Backbone
  Vector backbone: pHAGE-EF1a-IRES-ZsGreen
  Vector type: Mammalian Expression
Growth in bacteria
  Bacterial resistance: Ampicillin, 100 μg/mL
  Growth temperature: 37°C
  Growth strain: DH5alpha
  Copy number: High Copy
Gene/Insert
  Gene/Insert name: DDX21
  Species: H. sapiens (human)
  Mutation: G234D, K235A
  Entrez Gene: DDX21 (a.k.a. GUA, GURDB, II/Gu, RH, RH II/Gu, RH-II/GU, RH-II/GuA, gu-alpha)
  Tag / fusion protein: mNeongreen (N terminal on insert); mRuby3 (C terminal on insert)
  Cloning method: Restriction Enzyme; 5′ cloning site unknown (unknown if destroyed)
Terms and licenses: Academic/Nonprofit Terms; Industry Terms: Not Available to Industry
How to cite: p23-mNeongreen-DDX21 DAT-mRuby3 was a gift from Ling-Ling Chen (Addgene plasmid # 179226 ; http://n2t.net/addgene:179226 ; RRID:Addgene_179226)
