[The description below was written by a language model from this plasmid's Addgene catalogue record and pLannotate feature annotations shown in this document.]
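Description:
p23-mNeongreen-DDX21 DAT-mRuby3 is a mammalian expression plasmid of about 10.9 kb built on the pHAGE-EF1a-IRES-ZsGreen backbone, a lentiviral transfer vector derived from HIV-1. It is propagated in E. coli from a high-copy ColE1/pUC-type origin under ampicillin selection (AmpR, β-lactamase). The annotated sequence retains the lentiviral framework: a truncated 5' LTR, the Ψ packaging signal with a partial gag segment, the Rev response element for Rev-dependent nuclear export of the genomic RNA, the cPPT/CTS element, a WPRE that enhances transcript expression, and a self-inactivating ΔU3 3' LTR. Although catalogued simply as a mammalian expression vector, it therefore has the elements needed for packaging into lentiviral particles as well as for direct transfection. No IRES or ZsGreen feature appears in the feature table, which suggests that the backbone's reporter cassette was replaced by the insert. No mammalian selection marker is annotated.

The payload is a single open reading frame driven by the strong constitutive human EF-1α promoter. It encodes human DDX21, a nucleolar RNA helicase involved in rRNA transcription and processing, flanked by mNeonGreen at the N terminus (joined through a short remnant of a multiple cloning site) and mRuby3 at the C terminus. The insert carries the G234D and K235A substitutions, evidently the source of the "DAT" designation. The record does not state their functional effect. The stated purpose is overexpression in human cells. Placing a green and a red fluorescent protein on opposite ends of one protein allows both termini to be visualised, and the pair could in principle report their proximity, though the record does not state this. The associated study concerns the lncRNA SLERT and phase separation of nucleolar FC/DFC compartments in Pol I transcription.
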