Features (pLannotate 1.2.2; 26 found; start..end, strand, type, name):
    597..651     +  CDS            lacI (fragment): lac repressor; lacI; The lac repressor binds to the lac operator to inhibit transcription in E. coli. This inhibition can be relieved by adding lactose or isopropyl-β-D-thiogalactopyranoside (IPTG).
    657..750     +  rep_origin     SV40 ori (fragment): SV40 origin of replication
    775..812     +  CDS            lacI (fragment): lac repressor; lacI; The lac repressor binds to the lac operator to inhibit transcription in E. coli. This inhibition can be relieved by adding lactose or isopropyl-β-D-thiogalactopyranoside (IPTG).
    825..846     +  protein_bind   CAP binding site: CAP binding activates transcription in the presence of cAMP. E. coli catabolite activator protein
    861..891     +  promoter       lac promoter: promoter for the E. coli lac operon
    895..917     +  protein_bind   lac operator (fragment): The lac repressor binds to the lac operator to inhibit transcription in E. coli. This inhibition can be relieved by adding lactose or isopropyl-β-D-thiogalactopyranoside (IPTG). lac repressor encoded by lacI
    949..1032    +  polyA_signal   SV40 poly(A) signal (fragment): SV40 polyadenylation signal
   1199..1528    +  CDS            nef (fragment): NEF_HV1BR - Experimental evidence at protein level: Swiss-Prot protein existence level 1. Extracellular Nef protein targets CD4(+) T-lymphocytes for apoptosis by interacting with CXCR4 surface receptors (PubMed:14990729). From Human immunodeficiency virus type 1 group M subtype B (isolate BRU/LAI) (HIV-1).
   1576..1833    +  LTR            5' LTR (truncated): truncated 5' long terminal repeat (LTR) from HIV-1
   1880..2005    +  misc_feature   HIV-1 Ψ: packaging signal of human immunodeficiency virus type 1
   1989..2327    +  CDS            HIV-1 gag (fragment): gag protein from human immunodeficiency virus 1; gag
   2502..2735    +  misc_feature   RRE: The Rev response element (RRE) of HIV-1 allows for Rev-dependent mRNA export from the nucleus to the cytoplasm.
   3112..3212    +  CDS            Rev (fragment): human immunodeficiency virus 1 (HIV-1) Rev protein; rev; enhances nuclear export of unspliced and incompletely spliced viral mRNAs
   3257..3374    +  misc_feature   cPPT/CTS: central polypurine tract and central termination sequence of HIV-1
   3422..4600    +  promoter       EF-1α promoter: strong constitutive promoter for human elongation factor EF-1α
   4602..4621    +  promoter       tight TRE promoter (fragment): Tet-responsive promoter PTight, consisting of seven tet operator sequences followed by the minimal CMV promoter
   4645..5352    +  CDS            mNeonGreen: mNeonGreen is a basic (constitutively fluorescent) green/yellow fluorescent protein published in 2013, derived from Branchiostoma lanceolatum. It is reported to be a very rapidly-maturing monomer with moderate acid sensitivity.
   5353..5408    +  misc_feature   MCS (fragment): multiple cloning site
   5404..7749    +  CDS            DDX21: DDX21_HUMAN - Experimental evidence at protein level: Swiss-Prot protein existence level 1. RNA helicase that acts as a sensor of the transcriptional status of both RNA polymerase (Pol) I and II: promotes ribosomal RNA (rRNA) processing and transcription from polymerase II (Pol II) (PubMed:25470060, PubMed:28790157). Binds various RNAs, such as rRNAs, snoRNAs, 7SK and, at lower extent, mRNAs (PubMed:25470060). In the nucleolus, localizes to rDNA locus, where it directly binds rRNAs and snoRNAs, and promotes rRNA transcription, processing and modification. Required for rRNA 2'-O-methylation, po
   7750..8460    +  CDS            mRuby3: mRuby3 is a basic (constitutively fluorescent) red fluorescent protein published in 2016, derived from Entacmaea quadricolor. It has low acid sensitivity.
   8500..9088    +  misc_feature   WPRE: woodchuck hepatitis virus posttranscriptional regulatory element
   9096..9161    +  CDS            nef (fragment): NEF_HV1Z2 - Experimental evidence at protein level: Swiss-Prot protein existence level 1. Extracellular Nef protein targets CD4(+) T-lymphocytes for apoptosis by interacting with CXCR4 surface receptors. From Human immunodeficiency virus type 1 group M subtype D (isolate Z2/CDC-Z34) (HIV-1).
   9163..9396    +  LTR            3' LTR (ΔU3): self-inactivating 3' long terminal repeat (LTR) from HIV-1
   9601..9705    +  promoter       AmpR promoter: bla
   9706..10566   +  CDS            AmpR: β-lactamase; bla; confers resistance to ampicillin, carbenicillin, and related antibiotics
  10737..414     +  rep_origin     ori (across the origin): high-copy-number ColE1/pMB1/pBR322/pUC origin of replication
>Addgene plasmid #179226 | p23-mNeongreen-DDX21 DAT-mRuby3 | addgene full sequence | sequence record 355905 | Addgene NGS Result
CACTTCAAGAACTCTGTAGCACCGCCTACATACCTCGCTCTGCTAATCCTGTTACCAGTGGCTGCTGCCA
GTGGCGATAAGTCGTGTCTTACCGGGTTGGACTCAAGACGATAGTTACCGGATAAGGCGCAGCGGTCGGG
CTGAACGGGGGGTTCGTGCACACAGCCCAGCTTGGAGCGAACGACCTACACCGAACTGAGATACCTACAG
CGTGAGCTATGAGAAAGCGCCACGCTTCCCGAAGGGAGAAAGGCGGACAGGTATCCGGTAAGCGGCAGGG
TCGGAACAGGAGAGCGCACGAGGGAGCTTCCAGGGGGAAACGCCTGGTATCTTTATAGTCCTGTCGGGTT
TCGCCACCTCTGACTTGAGCGTCGATTTTTGTGATGCTCGTCAGGGGGGCGGAGCCTATGGAAAAACGCC
AGCAACGCGGCCTTTTTACGGTTCCTGGCCTTTTGCTGGCCTTTTGCTCACATGTTCTTTCCTGCGTTAT
CCCCTGATTCTGTGGATAACCGTATTACCGCCTTTGAGTGAGCTGATACCGCTCGCCGCAGCCGAACGAC
CGAGCGCAGCGAGTCAGTGAGCGAGGAAGCGGAAGAGCGCCCAATACGCAAACCGCCTCTCCCCGCGCGT
TGGCCGATTCATTAATGCAGCAAGCTCATGGCTGACTAATTTTTTTTATTTATGCAGAGGCCGAGGCCGC
CTCGGCCTCTGAGCTATTCCAGAAGTAGTGAGGAGGCTTTTTTGGAGGCCTAGGCTTTTGCAAAAAGCTC
CCCGTGGCACGACAGGTTTCCCGACTGGAAAGCGGGCAGTGAGCGCAACGCAATTAATGTGAGTTAGCTC
ACTCATTAGGCACCCCAGGCTTTACACTTTATGCTTCCGGCTCGTATGTTGTGTGGAATTGTGAGCGGAT
AACAATTTCACACAGGAAACAGCTATGACATGATTACGAATTTCACAAATAAAGCATTTTTTTCACTGCA
TTCTAGTTGTGGTTTGTCCAAACTCATCAATGTATCTTATCATGTCTGGATCAACTGGATAACTCAAGCT
AACCAAAATCATCCCAAACTTCCCACCCCATACCCTATTACCACTGCCAATTACCTGTGGTTTCATTTAC
TCTAAACCTGTGATTCCTCTGAATTATTTTCATTTTAAAGAAATTGTATTTGTTAAATATGTACTACAAA
CTTAGTAGTTGGAAGGGCTAATTCACTCCCAAAGAAGACAAGATATCCTTGATCTGTGGATCTACCACAC
ACAAGGCTACTTCCCTGATTAGCAGAACTACACACCAGGGCCAGGGGTCAGATATCCACTGACCTTTGGA
TGGTGCTACAAGCTAGTACCAGTTGAGCCAGATAAGGTAGAAGAGGCCAATAAAGGAGAGAACACCAGCT
TGTTACACCCTGTGAGCCTGCATGGGATGGATGACCCGGAGAGAGAAGTGTTAGAGTGGAGGTTTGACAG
CCGCCTAGCATTTCATCACGTGGCCCGAGAGCTGCATCCGGAGTACTTCAAGAACTGCTGATATCGAGCT
TGCTACAAGGGACTTTCCGCTGGGGACTTTCCAGGGAGGCGTGGCCTGGGCGGGACTGGGGAGTGGCGAG
CCCTCAGATCCTGCATATAAGCAGCTGCTTTTTGCCTGTACTGGGTCTCTCTGGTTAGACCAGATCTGAG
CCTGGGAGCTCTCTGGCTAACTAGGGAACCCACTGCTTAAGCCTCAATAAAGCTTGCCTTGAGTGCTTCA
AGTAGTGTGTGCCCGTCTGTTGTGTGACTCTGGTAACTAGAGATCCCTCAGACCCTTTTAGTCAGTGTGG
AAAATCTCTAGCAGTGGCGCCCGAACAGGGACTTGAAAGCGAAAGGGAAACCAGAGGAGCTCTCTCGACG
CAGGACTCGGCTTGCTGAAGCGCGCACGGCAAGAGGCGAGGGGCGGCGACTGGTGAGTACGCCAAAAATT
TTGACTAGCGGAGGCTAGAAGGAGAGAGATGGGTGCGAGAGCGTCAGTATTAAGCGGGGGAGAATTAGAT
CGCGATGGGAAAAAATTCGGTTAAGGCCAGGGGGAAAGAAAAAATATAAATTAAAACATATAGTATGGGC
AAGCAGGGAGCTAGAACGATTCGCAGTTAATCCTGGCCTGTTAGAAACATCAGAAGGCTGTAGACAAATA
CTGGGACAGCTACAACCATCCCTTCAGACAGGATCAGAAGAACTTAGATCATTATATAATACAGTAGCAA
CCCTCTATTGTGTGCATCAAAGGATAGAGATAAAAGACACCAAGGAAGCTTTAGACAAGATAGAGGAAGA
GCAAAACAAAAGTAAGACCACCGCACAGCAAGCGGCCGGCCGCTGATCTTCAGACCTGGAGGAGGAGATA
TGAGGGACAATTGGAGAAGTGAATTATATAAATATAAAGTAGTAAAAATTGAACCATTAGGAGTAGCACC
CACCAAGGCAAAGAGAAGAGTGGTGCAGAGAGAAAAAAGAGCAGTGGGAATAGGAGCTTTGTTCCTTGGG
TTCTTGGGAGCAGCAGGAAGCACTATGGGCGCAGCGTCAATGACGCTGACGGTACAGGCCAGACAATTAT
TGTCTGGTATAGTGCAGCAGCAGAACAATTTGCTGAGGGCTATTGAGGCGCAACAGCATCTGTTGCAACT
CACAGTCTGGGGCATCAAGCAGCTCCAGGCAAGAATCCTGGCTGTGGAAAGATACCTAAAGGATCAACAG
CTCCTGGGGATTTGGGGTTGCTCTGGAAAACTCATTTGCACCACTGCTGTGCCTTGGAATGCTAGTTGGA
GTAATAAATCTCTGGAACAGATTTGGAATCACACGACCTGGATGGAGTGGGACAGAGAAATTAACAATTA
CACAAGCTTAATACACTCCTTAATTGAAGAATCGCAAAACCAGCAAGAAAAGAATGAACAAGAATTATTG
GAATTAGATAAATGGGCAAGTTTGTGGAATTGGTTTAACATAACAAATTGGCTGTGGTATATAAAATTAT
TCATAATGATAGTAGGAGGCTTGGTAGGTTTAAGAATAGTTTTTGCTGTACTTTCTATAGTGAATAGAGT
TAGGCAGGGATATTCACCATTATCGTTTCAGACCCACCTCCCAACCCCGAGGGGACCCGACAGGCCCGAA
GGAATAGAAGAAGAAGGTGGAGAGAGAGACAGAGACAGATCCATTCGATTAGTGAACGGATCTCGACGGT
ATCGCCGAATTCACAAATGGCAGTATTCATCCACAATTTTAAAAGAAAAGGGGGGATTGGGGGGTACAGT
GCAGGGGAAAGAATAGTAGACATAATAGCAACAGACATACAAACTAAAGAATTACAAAAACAAATTACAA
AAATTCAAAATTTTCGGGTTTATTACAGGGACAGCAGAGATCCAGTTTGGACTAGTCGTGAGGCTCCGGT
GCCCGTCAGTGGGCAGAGCGCACATCGCCCACAGTCCCCGAGAAGTTGGGGGGAGGGGTCGGCAATTGAA
CCGGTGCCTAGAGAAGGTGGCGCGGGGTAAACTGGGAAAGTGATGTCGTGTACTGGCTCCGCCTTTTTCC
CGAGGGTGGGGGAGAACCGTATATAAGTGCAGTAGTCGCCGTGAACGTTCTTTTTCGCAACGGGTTTGCC
GCCAGAACACAGGTAAGTGCCGTGTGTGGTTCCCGCGGGCCTGGCCTCTTTACGGGTTATGGCCCTTGCG
TGCCTTGAATTACTTCCACCTGGCTGCAGTACGTGATTCTTGATCCCGAGCTTCGGGTTGGAAGTGGGTG
GGAGAGTTCGAGGCCTTGCGCTTAAGGAGCCCCTTCGCCTCGTGCTTGAGTTGAGGCCTGGCCTGGGCGC
TGGGGCCGCCGCGTGCGAATCTGGTGGCACCTTCGCGCCTGTCTCGCTGCTTTCGATAAGTCTCTAGCCA
TTTAAAATTTTTGATGACCTGCTGCGACGCTTTTTTTCTGGCAAGATAGTCTTGTAAATGCGGGCCAAGA
TCTGCACACTGGTATTTCGGTTTTTGGGGCCGCGGGCGGCGACGGGGCCCGTGCGTCCCAGCGCACATGT
TCGGCGAGGCGGGGCCTGCGAGCGCGGCCACCGAGAATCGGACGGGGGTAGTCTCAAGCTGGCCGGCCTG
CTCTGGTGCCTGGCCTCGCGCCGCCGTGTATCGCCCCGCCCTGGGCGGCAAGGCTGGCCCGGTCGGCACC
AGTTGCGTGAGCGGAAAGATGGCCGCTTCCCGGCCCTGCTGCAGGGAGCTCAAAATGGAGGACGCGGCGC
TCGGGAGAGCGGGCGGGTGAGTCACCCACACAAAGGAAAAGGGCCTTTCCGTCCTCAGCCGTCGCTTCAT
GTGACTCCACGGAGTACCGGGCGCCGTCCAGGCACCTCGATTAGTTCTCGAGCTTTTGGAGTACGTCGTC
TTTAGGTTGGGGGGAGGGGTTTTATGCGATGGAGTTTCCCCACACTGAGTGGGTGGAGACTGAAGTTAGG
CCAGCTTGGCACTTGATGTAATTCTCCTTGGAATTTGCCCTTTTTGAGTTTGGATCTTGGTTCATTCTCA
AGCCTCAGACAGTGGTTCAAAGTTTTTTTCTTCCATTTCAGGTGTCGTGAGGTTTAGTGAACCGTCAGAT
CCGCTAGCGCTACCGGTCGCCACCATGGTGTCCAAGGGCGAAGAGGACAACATGGCCAGCCTGCCTGCCA
CCCACGAGCTGCACATCTTCGGCAGCATCAACGGCGTGGACTTCGACATGGTGGGACAGGGCACCGGCAA
CCCCAACGACGGCTACGAGGAACTGAACCTGAAGTCCACAAAGGGCGACCTGCAGTTCAGCCCCTGGATT
CTGGTGCCCCACATCGGCTACGGCTTCCACCAGTACCTGCCCTACCCCGACGGCATGAGCCCTTTTCAGG
CCGCCATGGTGGATGGCAGCGGCTACCAGGTGCACCGGACCATGCAGTTTGAGGACGGCGCCAGCCTGAC
CGTGAACTACCGGTACACATACGAGGGCAGCCACATCAAGGGCGAGGCCCAAGTGAAGGGCACAGGCTTT
CCAGCCGACGGCCCCGTGATGACCAATAGCCTGACAGCCGCCGACTGGTGCAGAAGCAAGAAAACCTACC
CCAATGACAAGACCATCATCAGCACCTTCAAGTGGTCCTACACCACCGGCAATGGCAAGCGGTACAGAAG
CACCGCCCGGACCACCTACACCTTCGCCAAACCCATGGCCGCCAACTACCTGAAGAACCAGCCTATGTAC
GTGTTCCGCAAGACCGAGCTGAAGCACTCCAAGACAGAACTGAACTTCAAAGAGTGGCAGAAAGCCTTCA
CCGACGTGATGGGCATGGACGAGCTGTACAAGTCCGGACTCAGATCTCGAGCTCAAGCTTCGAATTCTGC
AGTCGACGGTACCCCGGGAAAACTCCGTAGTGACGCTGGTTTGGAATCAGACACCGCAATGAAAAAAGGG
GAGACACTGCGAAAGCAAACCGAGGAGAAAGAGAAAAAAGAGAAGCCAAAATCTGATAAGACTGAAGAGA
TAGCAGAAGAGGAAGAAACTGTTTTCCCCAAAGCTAAACAAGTTAAAAAGAAAGCAGAGCCTTCTGAAGT
TGACATGAATTCTCCTAAATCCAAAAAGGCAAAAAAGAAAGAGGAGCCATCTCAAAATGACATTTCTCCT
AAAACCAAAAGTTTGAGAAAGAAAAAGGAGCCCATTGAAAAGAAAGTGGTTTCTTCTAAAACCAAAAAAG
TGACAAAAAATGAGGAGCCTTCTGAGGAAGAAATAGATGCTCCTAAGCCCAAGAAGATGAAGAAAGAAAA
GGAAATGAATGGAGAAACTAGAGAGAAAAGCCCCAAACTGAAGAATGGATTTCCTCATCCTGAACCGGAC
TGTAACCCCAGTGAAGCTGCCAGTGAAGAAAGTAACAGTGAGATAGAGCAGGAAATACCTGTGGAACAAA
AAGAAGGCGCTTTCTCTAATTTTCCCATATCTGAAGAAACTATTAAACTTCTCAAAGGCCGAGGAGTGAC
CTTCCTATTTCCTATACAAGCAAAGACATTCCATCATGTTTACAGCGGGAAGGACTTAATTGCACAGGCA
CGGACAGGAACTGACGCTACATTCTCCTTTGCCATCCCTTTGATTGAGAAACTTCATGGGGAACTGCAAG
ACAGGAAGAGAGGCCGTGCCCCTCAGGTACTGGTTCTTGCACCTACAAGAGAGTTGGCAAATCAAGTAAG
CAAAGACTTCAGTGACATCACAAAAAAGCTGTCAGTGGCTTGTTTTTATGGTGGAACTCCCTATGGAGGT
CAATTTGAACGCATGAGGAATGGGATTGATATCCTGGTTGGAACACCAGGTCGTATCAAAGACCACATAC
AGAATGGCAAACTAGATCTCACCAAACTTAAGCATGTTGTCCTGGATGAAGTGGACCAGATGTTGGATAT
GGGATTTGCTGATCAAGTGGAAGAGATTTTAAGTGTGGCATACAAGAAAGATTCTGAAGACAATCCCCAA
ACATTGCTTTTTTCTGCAACTTGCCCTCATTGGGTATTTAATGTTGCCAAGAAATACATGAAATCTACAT
ATGAACAGGTGGACCTGATTGGTAAAAAGACTCAGAAAACGGCAATAACTGTGGAGCATCTGGCTATTAA
GTGCCACTGGACTCAGAGGGCAGCAGTTATTGGGGATGTCATCCGAGTATATAGTGGTCATCAAGGACGC
ACTATCATCTTTTGTGAAACCAAGAAAGAAGCCCAGGAGCTGTCCCAGAATTCAGCTATAAAGCAGGATG
CTCAGTCCTTGCATGGAGACATTCCACAGAAGCAAAGGGAAATCACCCTGAAAGGTTTTAGAAATGGTAG
TTTTGGAGTTTTGGTGGCAACCAATGTTGCTGCACGTGGGTTAGACATCCCTGAGGTTGATTTGGTTATA
CAAAGCTCTCCACCAAAGGATGTAGAGTCCTACATTCATCGATCCGGGCGGACAGGCAGAGCTGGAAGGA
CGGGGGTGTGCATCTGCTTTTATCAGCACAAGGAAGAATATCAGTTAGTACAAGTGGAGCAAAAAGCGGG
AATTAAGTTCAAACGAATAGGTGTTCCTTCTGCAACAGAAATAATAAAAGCTTCCAGCAAAGATGCCATC
AGGCTTTTGGATTCCGTGCCTCCCACTGCCATTAGTCACTTCAAACAATCAGCTGAGAAGCTGATAGAGG
AGAAGGGAGCTGTGGAAGCTCTGGCAGCAGCACTGGCCCATATTTCAGGTGCCACGTCCGTAGACCAGCG
CTCCTTGATCAACTCAAATGTGGGTTTTGTGACCATGATCTTGCAGTGCTCAATTGAAATGCCAAATATT
AGTTATGCTTGGAAAGAACTTAAAGAGCAGCTGGGCGAGGAGATTGATTCCAAAGTGAAGGGAATGGTTT
TTCTCAAAGGAAAGCTGGGTGTTTGCTTTGATGTACCTACCGCATCAGTAACAGAAATACAGGAGAAATG
GCATGATTCACGACGCTGGCAGCTCTCTGTGGCCACAGAGCAACCAGAACTGGAAGGACCACGGGAAGGA
TATGGAGGCTTCAGGGGACAGCGGGAAGGCAGTCGAGGCTTCAGGGGACAGCGGGACGGAAACAGAAGAT
TCAGAGGACAGCGGGAAGGCAGTAGAGGCCCGAGAGGACAGCGATCAGGAGGTGGCAACAAAAGTAACAG
ATCCCAAAACAAAGGCCAGAAGCGGAGTTTCAGTAAAGCATTTGGTCAAATGGTGTCTAAGGGCGAAGAG
CTGATCAAGGAAAATATGCGTATGAAGGTGGTCATGGAAGGTTCGGTCAACGGCCACCAATTCAAATGCA
CAGGTGAAGGAGAAGGCAGACCGTACGAGGGAGTGCAAACCATGAGGATCAAAGTCATCGAGGGAGGACC
CCTGCCATTTGCCTTTGACATTCTTGCCACGTCGTTCATGTATGGCAGCCGTACCTTTATCAAGTACCCG
GCCGACATCCCTGATTTCTTTAAACAGTCCTTTCCTGAGGGTTTTACTTGGGAAAGAGTTACGAGATACG
AAGATGGTGGAGTCGTCACCGTCACGCAGGACACCAGCCTTGAGGATGGCGAGCTCGTCTACAACGTCAA
GGTCAGAGGGGTAAACTTTCCCTCCAATGGTCCCGTGATGCAGAAGAAGACCAAGGGTTGGGAGCCTAAT
ACAGAGATGATGTATCCAGCAGATGGTGGTCTGAGAGGATACACTGACATCGCACTGAAAGTTGATGGTG
GTGGCCATCTGCACTGCAACTTCGTGACAACTTACAGGTCAAAAAAGACCGTCGGGAACATCAAGATGCC
CGGTGTCCATGCCGTTGATCACCGCCTGGAAAGGATCGAGGAGAGTGACAATGAAACCTACGTAGTGCAA
AGAGAAGTGGCAGTTGCCAAATACAGCAACCTTGGTGGTGGCATGGACGAGCTGTACAAGGGATCCACCG
GATCTAGATAACGCCCATCGATAGATCCTAATCAACCTCTGGATTACAAAATTTGTGAAAGATTGACTGG
TATTCTTAACTATGTTGCTCCTTTTACGCTATGTGGATACGCTGCTTTAATGCCTTTGTATCATGCTATT
GCTTCCCGTATGGCTTTCATTTTCTCCTCCTTGTATAAATCCTGGTTGCTGTCTCTTTATGAGGAGTTGT
GGCCCGTTGTCAGGCAACGTGGCGTGGTGTGCACTGTGTTTGCTGACGCAACCCCCACTGGTTGGGGCAT
TGCCACCACCTGTCAGCTCCTTTCCGGGACTTTCGCTTTCCCCCTCCCTATTGCCACGGCGGAACTCATC
GCCGCCTGCCTTGCCCGCTGCTGGACAGGGGCTCGGCTGTTGGGCACTGACAATTCCGTGGTGTTGTCGG
GGAAATCATCGTCCTTTCCTTGGCTGCTCGCCTGTGTTGCCACCTGGATTCTGCGCGGGACGTCCTTCTG
CTACGTCCCTTCGGCCCTCAATCCAGCGGACCTTCCTTCCCGCGGCCTGCTGCCGGCTCTGCGGCCTCTT
CCGCGTCTTCGCCTTCGCCCTCAGACGAGTCGGATCTCCCTTTGGGCCGCCTCCCCGCCTGAGATCCTTT
AAGACCAATGACTTACAAGGCAGCTGTAGATCTTAGCCACTTTTTAAAAGAAAAGGGGGGACTGGAAGGG
CTAATTCACTCCCAACGAAGACAAGATCTGCTTTTTGCTTGTACTGGGTCTCTCTGGTTAGACCAGATCT
GAGCCTGGGAGCTCTCTGGCTAACTAGGGAACCCACTGCTTAAGCCTCAATAAAGCTTGCCTTGAGTGCT
TCAAGTAGTGTGTGCCCGTCTGTTGTGTGACTCTGGTAACTAGAGATCCCTCAGACCCTTTTAGTCAGTG
TGGAAAATCTCTAGCAGTAGTAGTTCATGTCATCTTATTATTCAGTATTTATAACTTGCAAAGAAATGAA
TATCAGAGAGTGAGAGGCCCGGGTTAATTAAGGAAAGGGCTAGATCATTCTTGAAGACGAAAGGGCCTCG
TGATACGCCTATTTTTATAGGTTAATGTCATGATAATAATGGTTTCTTAGACGTCAGGTGGCACTTTTCG
GGGAAATGTGCGCGGAACCCCTATTTGTTTATTTTTCTAAATACATTCAAATATGTATCCGCTCATGAGA
CAATAACCCTGATAAATGCTTCAATAATATTGAAAAAGGAAGAGTATGAGTATTCAACATTTCCGTGTCG
CCCTTATTCCCTTTTTTGCGGCATTTTGCCTTCCTGTTTTTGCTCACCCAGAAACGCTGGTGAAAGTAAA
AGATGCTGAAGATCAGTTGGGTGCACGAGTGGGTTACATCGAACTGGATCTCAACAGCGGTAAGATCCTT
GAGAGTTTTCGCCCCGAAGAACGTTTTCCAATGATGAGCACTTTTAAAGTTCTGCTATGTGGCGCGGTAT
TATCCCGTGTTGACGCCGGGCAAGAGCAACTCGGTCGCCGCATACACTATTCTCAGAATGACTTGGTTGA
GTACTCACCAGTCACAGAAAAGCATCTTACGGATGGCATGACAGTAAGAGAATTATGCAGTGCTGCCATA
ACCATGAGTGATAACACTGCGGCCAACTTACTTCTGACAACGATCGGAGGACCGAAGGAGCTAACCGCTT
TTTTGCACAACATGGGGGATCATGTAACTCGCCTTGATCGTTGGGAACCGGAGCTGAATGAAGCCATACC
AAACGACGAGCGTGACACCACGATGCCTGTAGCAATGGCAACAACGTTGCGCAAACTATTAACTGGCGAA
CTACTTACTCTAGCTTCCCGGCAACAATTAATAGACTGGATGGAGGCGGATAAAGTTGCAGGACCACTTC
TGCGCTCGGCCCTTCCGGCTGGCTGGTTTATTGCTGATAAATCTGGAGCCGGTGAGCGTGGGTCTCGCGG
TATCATTGCAGCACTGGGGCCAGATGGTAAGCCCTCCCGTATCGTAGTTATCTACACGACGGGGAGTCAG
GCAACTATGGATGAACGAAATAGACAGATCGCTGAGATAGGTGCCTCACTGATTAAGCATTGGTAACTGT
CAGACCAAGTTTACTCATATATACTTTAGATTGATTTAAAACTTCATTTTTAATTTAAAAGGATCTAGGT
GAAGATCCTTTTTGATAATCTCATGACCAAAATCCCTTAACGTGAGTTTTCGTTCCACTGAGCGTCAGAC
CCCGTAGAAAAGATCAAAGGATCTTCTTGAGATCCTTTTTTTCTGCGCGTAATCTGCTGCTTGCAAACAA
AAAAACCACCGCTACCAGCGGTGGTTTGTTTGCCGGATCAAGAGCTACCAACTCTTTTTCCGAAGGTAAC
TGGCTTCAGCAGAGCGCAGATACCAAATACTGTTCTTCTAGTGTAGCCGTAGTTAGGCCAC
